Addgene plasmid #39754: KHBD00748
Depositing lab: Bart Deplancke. Depositing organization: Swiss Federal Institute of Technology (EPFL). Publication: Automated protein-DNA interaction screening of Drosophila regulatory elements. Korneel Hens, Jean-Daniel Feuz, Alina Isakova, Antonina Lagovitina, Andreas Massouras, Julien Bryois, Patrick Callaerts, Susan E. Celniker, Bart Deplancke. Nat Methods. 2011 Oct 30;8(12):1065-70. 10.1038/nmeth.1763 PubMed 22037703.
Backbone
  Vector backbone: pDONR221
  Backbone manufacturer: Invitrogen
  Backbone size w/o insert (bp): 2536
  Vector type: Gateway DONR vector
Growth in bacteria
  Bacterial resistance: Kanamycin, 50 μg/mL
  Growth temperature: 37°C
  Growth strain: DH5alpha
  Copy number: High Copy
Gene/Insert
  Gene/Insert name: CG4820 (alt name: FBgn0037876)
  Species: D. melanogaster (fly)
  Insert size (bp): 1086
  Entrez Gene: CG4820 (a.k.a. Dmel_CG4820, Dmel\CG4820)
  Promoter: none
  Cloning method: Gateway Cloning
  Sequencing primers: 5′ M13-F20; 3′ M13R
Terms and licenses: Academic/Nonprofit Terms; Industry Terms: Not Available to Industry
Depositor comments: Please note that the ORFs in this collection were cloned open-ended (without a stop codon).
How to cite: KHBD00748 was a gift from Bart Deplancke (Addgene plasmid # 39754 ; http://n2t.net/addgene:39754 ; RRID:Addgene_39754)
