[The description below was written by a language model from this plasmid's Addgene catalogue record.]
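Description:
KHBD00748 is a Gateway entry clone built in the pDONR221 backbone (Invitrogen), carrying the open reading frame of the Drosophila melanogaster gene CG4820 (FBgn0037876). The insert is recorded as 1086 bp in a backbone of 2536 bp once the donor cassette has been replaced. The plasmid is maintained in E. coli as a high-copy construct under kanamycin selection. No feature table is provided with the record, so individual elements such as the origin of replication and the recombination sites are not itemised. As a product of Gateway cloning into a pDONR vector, the ORF would be expected to sit between attL sites, with M13 forward and reverse primer sites flanking the insert for sequence verification.

The record lists no promoter, which fits the role of an entry clone: it is not an expression construct, but a sequence-verified shuttle from which the ORF can be moved by LR recombination into any compatible destination vector that supplies promoters, tags or fusion partners. The depositor notes that ORFs in this collection were cloned open-ended, without a stop codon, so CG4820 can be fused in frame to C-terminal tags or domains after transfer. N-terminal fusions will instead read through into downstream vector sequence until a stop codon is encountered. The clone belongs to a collection associated with a study on automated protein–DNA interaction screening of Drosophila regulatory elements, which suggests it was meant as a source of the coding sequence for building fusion constructs used in such screens. The record does not describe the function of CG4820 itself.
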