>Addgene plasmid #39754 | KHBD00748 | depositor partial sequence | sequence record 50194 | KHBD00748 sequence 1086 bps
ATGAAGGAGTTCTGCCGCACCTGCGGCAAGACCGTCGTGGCCGATGAATGCCTTCAGATCTTCACGCCTG
CGGGCCGAAAGTTGCTGCAGTGCGTCCGTTCCATCACAAATTGCTGGCTGCAGAATGTCCAGGATTTGCC
CAATCACATATGTACGGACTGCCAAGTGCTGCTCAGCCAGGTGCAAAAGTTCCGGCGGCGTTGTGCCAAG
ATCGAGAAGTACTTCGCCAGGCGGCGGAGGAGAATGAATCTCGGCGAGGCTCCAGCGGCCATGGAGCAAC
TTCGCGTCCAGCAGGCAGCTGCTCCGGATCCGCTGGGCATTGACGAGCTGATGTCGGCCAGTGACATCAA
AATAGAACCCATCCAGTTGCAAATGGAAGAGGACCCACAAGCGCCGTATCCCGAAAATCAGCTTGAACAA
GCTCTTAGCTATGGCAATGCACCGGGTGAGGACATCCTACCCCTTCCCGAGGACTATGGAGAGGCACAGA
CTGAAGTGGCGACCACTACCAACGAGCCAGCACAGCGAAGAAGCAAGAACACGGCCAAAATAAAGTCCAA
GAAGCACACAATGCGCATGGGCCGAAAGCTGATCCATGTAAAAGTCATCGATGATAAGCAGCCAAAGCGT
ATTGTGGACCGCAATGGACCCAGCGCCAAGCCCTGCATCTGCGAGCACTGCGGCCGGCAATTCAAAGACA
CCAGCAATCTCCATGTCCATCTGCTGCGGCACACGGGCACCAAGCCGTTCGAGTGCGACCAGTGCCACCA
GAAGTGCTACACGCTCCACCTGCTGCGGCGCCACCAGCTGAAGCACACGGAGGGTCCCTACGCCTGCACC
TTCTGCGGCCTGGAGTACAGCACGAACAGCTCGCGCGTGAGACATGAAAGGGAGGCCTGCAAGAAGGGAC
GAGCGCCGCAATCCAAGTGGGAGATCATCAAGAAGGGCGAGCGCACTTTCCACTGCGAGGTGTGCGATCT
CTGGTTCCTGCGCGCCGGCAACTTTACTCAGCACATCAACTCTTCCAGTCACATCGAAAACGAACGAAGA
AAGAAAAGAAAATCAAATCCAACCGCCATTAATTCA
