>Addgene plasmid #39754 | KHBD00748 | addgene partial sequence | sequence record 52419 | M13Rev
GATTTTATTTTGACTGATAGTGACCTGTTCGTTGCAACAAATTGATAAGCAATGCTTTCTTATAATGCCA
ACTTTGTACAAGAAAGTTGGCAATGAATTAATGGCGGTTGGATTTGATTTTCTTTTCTTTCTTCGTTCGT
TTTCGATGTGACTGGAAGAGTTGATGTGCTGAGTAAAGTTGCCGGCGCGCAGGAACCAGAGATCGCACAC
CTCGCAGTGGAAAGTGCGCTCGCCCTTCTTGATGATCTCCCACTTGGATTGCGGCGCTCGTCCCTTCTTG
CAGGCCTCCCTTTCATGTCTCACGCGCGAGCTGTTCGTGCTGTACTCCAGGCCGCAGAAGGTGCAGGCGT
AGGGACCCTCCGTGTGCTTCAGCTGGTGGCGCCGCAGCAGGTGGAGCGTGTAGCACTTCTGGTGGCACTG
GTCGCACTCGAACGGCTTGGTGCCCGTGTGCCGCAGCAGATGGACATGGAGATTGCTGGTGTCTTTGAAT
TGCCGGCCGCAGTGCTCGCAGATGCAGGGCTTGGCGCTGGGTCCATTGCGGTCCACAATACGCTTTGGCT
GCTTATCATCGATGACTTTTACATGGATCAGCTTTCGGCCCACGCGCATTGTGTGCTTCTTGGACTTTAT
TTTGGCCGTGTTCTTGCTTCTTCGCTGTGCTGGCTCGTTGGTAGTGGTCGCCACTTCAGTCTGTGCCTCT
CCATAGTCCTCGGGAAGGGGTAGGATGTCCTCACCCGGTGCATTGCCATAGCTAAGAGCTTGTTCAAGCT
GATTTTCGGGATACGGCGCTTGTGGGTCCTCTTCCATTTGCAACTG
